Addgene plasmid #237983: TRAV26-1
Purpose: Encodes TRAV26-1 allele, P2A, and TRBC to generate TCRs via cloning
Depositing lab: Michael Birnbaum. Depositing organization: Massachusetts Institute of Technology. Publication: Scalable TCR synthesis and screening enable antigen reactivity mapping in vitiligo. Gaglione SA, Mukkamala RS, Krishna C, Smith BE, Wadsworth MH 2nd, Jelinsky SA, Perez CR, Schmidt-Hong L, Katz EL, Gellatly KJ, Ali LR, Shen J, Holec PV, Zhao QH, Chan AO, Xu EJK, Kravarik KM, Guzova JA, Dobson CS, Singh H, Garber M, Dougan M, Dougan SK, Harris JE, Winkler A, Birnbaum ME. Immunity. 2026 Feb 10;59(2):477-493.e9. doi: 10.1016/j.immuni.2026.01.001. Epub 2026 Jan 28. PubMed 41610844.
Backbone
  Vector backbone: pTwist Kan High Copy v2
  Backbone manufacturer: Twist
  Backbone size w/o insert (bp): 2255
  Vector type: Synthetic Biology
Growth in bacteria
  Bacterial resistance: Kanamycin, 50 μg/mL
  Growth temperature: 37°C
  Growth strain: DH5alpha
  Copy number: High Copy
Gene/Insert
  Gene/Insert name: TRBC-P2A-TRAV26-1
  Species: H. sapiens (human)
  Insert size (bp): 938
  Mutation: None
  Entrez Gene: TRAV26-1 (a.k.a. TCRAV26S1, TCRAV4S2, TRAV261)
  Cloning method: Unknown
Terms and licenses: Academic/Nonprofit Terms; Industry Terms: Not Available to Industry
Depositor comments: Please visit https://doi.org/10.1101/2025.04.24.649726 for bioRxiv preprint.
How to cite: TRAV26-1 was a gift from Michael Birnbaum (Addgene plasmid # 237983 ; http://n2t.net/addgene:237983 ; RRID:Addgene_237983)
