[The description below was written by a language model from this plasmid's Addgene catalogue record and pLannotate feature annotations shown in this document.]
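Description:
TRAV26-1 is a small, high-copy bacterial cloning plasmid built on the commercial pTwist Kan High Copy v2 backbone and classed as a synthetic biology part vector. It is about 3.2 kb in total and is maintained in E. coli through a ColE1/pUC-type origin of replication, with selection by a kanamycin resistance gene (aminoglycoside phosphotransferase). The short rop and lacZα fragments picked up by annotation are backbone remnants rather than functional elements. No eukaryotic promoter, polyadenylation signal or viral element is annotated, so the plasmid appears to serve as a source of a DNA module rather than as an expression vector in its own right.

The roughly 940 bp human insert is arranged as TRBC-P2A-TRAV26-1: a T cell receptor beta chain constant region (annotated as TRBC2), followed by a P2A self-cleaving peptide sequence, followed by the TRAV26-1 alpha chain variable gene segment. The P2A is not called in the feature table but would sit in the short gap between the two annotated coding regions. The automated annotation labels the V segment as a TRAV4 fragment, which probably reflects a nearest-match call among related alpha V genes; the catalogue entry identifies it as TRAV26-1 with no mutations.

This layout supplies the invariant middle portion of a bicistronic TCR cassette, in which a beta chain and an alpha chain are translated from one open reading frame and separated at the 2A site. Combined with the remaining TCR segments, which the record does not detail, it allows modular assembly of full TCRs by cloning. The associated work concerns scalable TCR synthesis and antigen reactivity screening. The specific assembly method is not recorded.
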