Features (pLannotate 1.2.2; 6 found; start..end, strand, type, name):
    245..833     -  rep_origin     ori: high-copy-number ColE1/pMB1/pBR322/pUC origin of replication
   1014..1823    -  CDS            KanR: aminoglycoside phosphotransferase; aph(3')-Ia; confers resistance to kanamycin in bacteria or G418 (Geneticin®) in eukaryotes
   1930..1971    +  CDS            rop (fragment): Rop protein, which maintains plasmids at low copy number; rop
   2160..2203    -  CDS            lacZα (fragment): LacZα fragment of β-galactosidase; lacZ fragment
   2279..2800    +  CDS            TRBC2: TRBC2_HUMAN - Also known as TCRBC2 From Homo sapiens (Human).
   2867..3169    +  CDS            TRAV4 (fragment): TVA4_HUMAN - Experimental evidence at protein level: Swiss-Prot protein existence level 1. V region of the variable domain of T cell receptor (TR) alpha chain that participates in the antigen recognition (PubMed:24600447). Alpha-beta T cell receptors are antigen specific receptors which are essential to the immune response and are present on the cell surface of T lymphocytes. Recognize peptide-major histocompatibility (MH) (pMH) complexes that are displayed by antigen presenting cells (APC), a prerequisite for efficient T cell adaptive immunity against pathogens (PubMed:25493333). Binding of a
>Addgene plasmid #237983 | TRAV26-1 | addgene full sequence | sequence record 475852 | Addgene NGS Result
AGGCTAGGTGGAGGCTCAGTGATGATAAGTCTGCGATGGTGGATGCATGTGTCATGGTCATAGCTGTTTC
CTGTGTGAAATTGTTATCCGCTCAGAGGGCACAATCCTATTCCGCGCTATCCGACAATCTCCAAGACATT
AGGTGGAGTTCAGTTCGGCGTATGGCATATGTCGCTGGAAAGAACATGTGAGCAAAAGGCCAGCAAAAGG
CCAGGAACCGTAAAAAGGCCGCGTTGCTGGCGTTTTTCCATAGGCTCCGCCCCCCTGACGAGCATCACAA
AAATCGACGCTCAAGTCAGAGGTGGCGAAACCCGACAGGACTATAAAGATACCAGGCGTTTCCCCCTGGA
AGCTCCCTCGTGCGCTCTCCTGTTCCGACCCTGCCGCTTACCGGATACCTGTCCGCCTTTCTCCCTTCGG
GAAGCGTGGCGCTTTCTCATAGCTCACGCTGTAGGTATCTCAGTTCGGTGTAGGTCGTTCGCTCCAAGCT
GGGCTGTGTGCACGAACCCCCCGTTCAGCCCGACCGCTGCGCCTTATCCGGTAACTATCGTCTTGAGTCC
AACCCGGTAAGACACGACTTATCGCCACTGGCAGCAGCCACTGGTAACAGGATTAGCAGAGCGAGGTATG
TAGGCGGTGCTACAGAGTTCTTGAAGTGGTGGCCTAACTACGGCTACACTAGAAGAACAGTATTTGGTAT
CTGCGCTCTGCTGAAGCCAGTTACCTTCGGAAAAAGAGTTGGTAGCTCTTGATCCGGCAAACAAACCACC
GCTGGTAGCGGTGGTTTTTTTGTTTGCAAGCAGCAGATTACGCGCAGAAAAAAAGGATCTCAAGAAGAAG
ATCCTTTGATCTTTTCTACGGGGTCTGACGCTCAGTGGAACGAAAACTCACGTTAAGGGATTTTGGTCAT
GAGATTATCAAAAAGGATCTTCACCTAGATCCTTTTAAATTAAAAATGAAGTTTTAAATCAAGCCCAATC
TGAATAATGTTACAACCAATTAACCAATTCTGATTAGAAAAACTCATCGAGCATCAAATGAAACTGCAAT
TTATTCATATCAGGATTATCAATACCATATTTTTGAAAAAGCCGTTTCTGTAATGAAGGAGAAAACTCAC
CGAGGCAGTTCCATAGGATGGCAAGATCCTGGTATCGGTCTGCGATTCCGACTCGTCCAACATCAATACA
ACCTATTAATTTCCCCTCGTCAAAAATAAGGTTATCAAGTGAGAAATCACCATGAGTGACGACTGAATCC
GGTGAGAATGGCAAAAGTTTATGCATTTCTTTCCAGACTTGTTCAACAGGCCAGCCATTACGCTCGTCAT
CAAAATCACTCGCATCAACCAAACCGTTATTCATTCGTGATTGCGCCTGAGCAAGACGAAATACGCGATC
GCTGTTAAAAGGACAATTACAAACAGGAATCGAATGCAACCGGCGCAGGAACACTGCCAGCGCATCAACA
ATATTTTCACCTGAATCAGGATATTCTTCTAATACCTGGAATGCTGTTTTTCCGGGGATCGCAGTGGTGA
GTAACCATGCATCATCAGGAGTACGGATAAAATGCTTGATGGTCGGAAGAGGCATAAATTCCGTCAGCCA
GTTTAGTCTGACCATCTCATCTGTAACATCATTGGCAACGCTACCTTTGCCATGTTTCAGAAACAACTCT
GGCGCATCGGGCTTCCCATACAAGCGATAGATTGTCGCACCTGATTGCCCGACATTATCGCGAGCCCATT
TATACCCATATAAATCAGCATCCATGTTGGAATTTAATCGCGGCCTCGACGTTTCCCGTTGAATATGGCT
CATAACACCCCTTGTATTACTGTTTATGTAAGCAGACAGTTTTATTGTTCATGATGATATATTTTTATCT
TGTGCAATGTAACATCAGAGATTTTGAGACACGGGCCAGAGCTGCATCGCGCGTTTCGGTGATGACGGTG
AAAACCTCTGACACATGCAGCTCCCGGGACGGTCACAGCTTGTCTGTAAGCGGATGCCGGGAGCAGACAA
GCCCGTCAGGGCGCGTCAGCGGGTGTTGGCTGTTGTTTGTCGCATTATACGAGCGTCCAGGTTGGGATAC
CTGAAACAAAACCCATCGTACGGCCAAGGAAGTCTCCAATAACTGTGATCCACCACAAGCGCCAGGGTTT
TCCCAGTCACGACGTTGTAAAACGACGGCCAGTCATGCATAATCCGCACGCATCTGGAATAAGGAAGTGC
CATTCCGCCTGACCTCTCGAGGTCAAGAGACGGGTCTCATTTTCCCACCCGAGGTCGCTGTGTTTGAGCC
ATCAGAAGCAGAGATCTCCCACACCCAAAAGGCCACACTGGTGTGCCTGGCCACAGGCTTCTACCCCGAC
CACGTGGAGCTGAGCTGGTGGGTGAATGGGAAGGAGGTGCACAGTGGGGTCAGCACAGACCCGCAGCCCC
TCAAGGAGCAGCCCGCCCTCAATGACTCCAGATACTGCCTGAGCAGCCGCCTGAGAGTCTCGGCCACCTT
CTGGCAGAACCCCCGCAACCACTTCCGCTGTCAAGTCCAGTTCTACGGGCTCTCGGAGAATGACGAGTGG
ACCCAGGATAGGGCCAAACCTGTCACCCAGATCGTCAGCGCCGAGGCCTGGGGTAGAGCAGACTGTGGCT
TCACCTCCGAGTCTTACCAGCAAGGGGTCCTGTCTGCCACCATCCTCTATGAGATCTTGCTAGGGAAGGC
CACCTTGTATGCCGTGCTGGTCAGTGCCCTCGTGCTGATGGCCATGGTCAAGAGAAAGGATTCCAGAGGC
GGAAGTGGAGCAACCAATTTCTCCTTGCTGAAGCAGGCCGGTGACGTTGAGGAAAACCCAGGACCAATGA
GGCTGGTGGCAAGAGTAACTGTGTTTCTGACCTTTGGAACTATAATTGATGCTAAGACCACCCAGCCCCC
CTCCATGGATTGCGCTGAAGGGAGGGCGGCAAACCTGCCTTGTAATCACTCTACCATCAGTGGAAATGAG
TATGTGTATTGGTATCGACAGATTCACTCCCAGGGGCCACAGTATATCATTCATGGTCTAAAAAACAATG
AAACCAATGAAATGGCCTCTCTGATCATCACAGAGGACAGGAAGTCCAGCACCTTGATCCTGCCCCACGC
TACGCTGAGAGACACAGCAGAGACCCGTCTCAGGGTACTCGAG
